Addgene plasmid #154222: pLM2_30_p40S_QfDBD_VP16AD_cp_pcbC_DsRed_5xQUAS
Purpose: Encodes p40S:QfDBD-VP16AD-GFP-NLS synthetic transcription factor, activating DsRed-SKL with promoter 5xQUAS+CP_pcbC
Depositing lab: Arnold Driessen. Depositing organization: University of Groningen. Publication: Synthetic control devices for gene regulation in Penicillium chrysogenum. Mozsik L, Buttel Z, Bovenberg RAL, Driessen AJM, Nygard Y. Microb Cell Fact. 2019 Nov 18;18(1):203. doi: 10.1186/s12934-019-1253-3. PubMed 31739777.
Backbone
  Vector backbone: pAGM4673
  Backbone manufacturer: MoClo Tool Kit of Sylvestre Marillonnet
  Backbone size w/o insert (bp): 8096
  Vector type: Bacterial Expression, Synthetic Biology ; Fungal Expression
  Selectable markers: amdS fungal selection
Growth in bacteria
  Bacterial resistance: Kanamycin, 50 μg/mL
  Growth temperature: 37°C
  Growth strain: DH5alpha
  Copy number: Unknown
Gene/Insert
  Gene/Insert name: p40S:QfDBD-VP16AD-GFP-NLS (alt names: P(various):DsRed-SKL; pGpdA:amdS)
  Species: Synthetic; Fungal expression, P. rubens (formerly P. chrysogenum)
  Promoter: p40S (AN0465 A. nidulans)
  Tag / fusion protein: GFP-NLS; DsRed-SKL (C terminal on backbone)
  Cloning method: Restriction Enzyme; 5′ cloning site Unknown (unknown if destroyed)
Terms and licenses: Academic/Nonprofit Terms; Industry Terms: Not Available to Industry
Depositor comments: Synthetic Transcription Factor (QfDBD-VP16AD-GFP-NLS) and DsRed-SKL transcribed with various full and core promoters (CP) with and without Quinic acid Upstream Activation Sequences (QUAS). Fungal selection provided with amdS marker. Flanking regions were designed for integration at the locus of the Penicillin gene cluster.
How to cite: pLM2_30_p40S_QfDBD_VP16AD_cp_pcbC_DsRed_5xQUAS was a gift from Arnold Driessen (Addgene plasmid # 154222 ; http://n2t.net/addgene:154222 ; RRID:Addgene_154222)
