[The description below was written by a language model from this plasmid's Addgene catalogue record and pLannotate feature annotations shown in this document.]
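Description:
pLM2_30_p40S_QfDBD_VP16AD_cp_pcbC_DsRed_5xQUAS is a multigene MoClo assembly of about 14.2 kb in the pAGM4673 backbone. It carries a two-part synthetic gene-regulation device for the filamentous fungus Penicillium rubens (formerly P. chrysogenum). The backbone is a binary-type vector. It has nopaline T-DNA left and right border repeats, an incP oriV with its trfA replication protein, a high-copy ColE1/pUC origin, and a kanamycin resistance gene driven by the bla promoter for propagation and selection in E. coli. Fungal transformants are selected with the Aspergillus nidulans amdS acetamidase gene, which allows growth on acetamide. It is expressed from the A. nidulans gpdA promoter with its intron. The amdS coding region is annotated as several fragments, probably because the gene retains its native introns.

The first expression unit uses the A. nidulans 40S ribosomal protein promoter (AN0465) to drive a synthetic transcription factor. This factor combines the DNA-binding domain of the Neurospora crassa quinic acid regulator QF (qa-1f), a VP16-derived activation domain annotated as three tandem minimal repeats, EGFP and, per the catalogue entry, a nuclear localisation signal. The second unit is the reporter, DsRed-Express carrying a C-terminal SKL peroxisomal targeting signal. It sits downstream of five QUAS binding sites fused to the core promoter of the penicillin biosynthesis gene pcbC. Neither the QUAS array nor the core promoter is picked up in the feature table. Binding of the QF fusion to the QUAS elements activates DsRed, so green nuclear fluorescence reports the activator and red peroxisomal fluorescence reports its output. According to the depositor, flanking regions direct integration at the penicillin gene cluster locus. The plasmid belongs to a series comparing promoters and QUAS configurations as tunable control devices.
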