Features (pLannotate 1.2.2; 18 found; start..end, strand, type, name):
   2208..2756    +  CDS            qa-1f (fragment): QA1F_NEUCR - Protein predicted: Swiss-Prot protein existence level 4. Transcription activation of genes for enzymes and proteins of quinate metabolism by binding to a 16 base-pair sequence (consensus 5'- GGRTAARYRYTTAYCC-3') in front of each Qa genes. From Neurospora crassa (strain ATCC 24698 / 74-OR23-1A / CBS 708.71 / DSM 1257 / FGSC 987).
   2781..2891    +  CDS            VP48: 3 tandem repeats of the minimal activation domain of herpes simplex virus VP16 (Cheng et al., 2013)
   2904..3620    +  CDS            EGFP: EGFP is a basic (constitutively fluorescent) green fluorescent protein published in 1996, derived from Aequorea victoria. It is reported to be a rapidly-maturing weak dimer with moderate acid sensitivity.
   4021..4049    +  misc_feature   MCS (fragment): pBluescript multiple cloning site
   4048..4764    +  promoter       gpdA promoter (fragment): gpdA; promoter from the Aspergillus nidulans glyceraldehyde-3-phosphate dehydrogenase gene (Punt et al., 1990)
   4813..4928    +  intron         gpdA intron: gpdA; intron from the Aspergillus nidulans glyceraldehyde-3-phosphate dehydrogenase gene (Punt et al., 1990)
   4937..5200    +  CDS            amdS (fragment): acetamidase from Aspergillus nidulans; amdS; confers ability to process acetamide for selection in fungal cells
   5281..5422    +  CDS            amdS (fragment): acetamidase from Aspergillus nidulans; amdS; confers ability to process acetamide for selection in fungal cells
   5480..5902    +  CDS            amdS (fragment): acetamidase from Aspergillus nidulans; amdS; confers ability to process acetamide for selection in fungal cells
   6016..6837    +  CDS            amdS (fragment): acetamidase from Aspergillus nidulans; amdS; confers ability to process acetamide for selection in fungal cells
   7511..8185    +  CDS            DsRed-Express: DsRed-Express is a basic (constitutively fluorescent) orange fluorescent protein published in 2002, derived from Discosoma sp.. It is reported to be a rapidly-maturing tetramer with low acid sensitivity.
  10019..10043   +  misc_feature   RB T-DNA repeat: right border repeat from nopaline C58 T-DNA
  10140..10771   +  rep_origin     oriV: incP origin of replication
  10862..10966   +  promoter       AmpR promoter: bla
  10967..11761   +  CDS            KanR: aminoglycoside phosphotransferase; aphA-3; confers resistance to kanamycin
  11932..12520   +  rep_origin     ori: high-copy-number ColE1/pMB1/pBR322/pUC origin of replication
  12856..14001   +  CDS            trfA: TRFA_ECOLX - Experimental evidence at protein level: Swiss-Prot protein existence level 1. Also involved in plasmid copy number control, promoting intermolecular coupling of protein bound iterons at oriV, which inhibits replication initiation. From Escherichia coli.
  14150..14174   +  misc_feature   LB T-DNA repeat: left border repeat from nopaline C58 T-DNA
>Addgene plasmid #154222 | pLM2_30_p40S_QfDBD_VP16AD_cp_pcbC_DsRed_5xQUAS | addgene full sequence | sequence record 305985 | Addgene NGS Result
GTGCCGAATTCGGATCCGGAGCCTGCAGGATGGGCCTCCACAACCCTGCCCTAACATTGTTCGTAGAAGA
TCTGCCAGCAGGCTTATGTCCAGGCCCCTCTCAACCCGCCCTTTCCTTTCAGCTCGGGCGCCGTACTTGC
CCCACCCAGGCGTGTTCCGCTGAACTGCCCATACCCAGGCCAGCGGACTGATAACCATTTCTCTTTATGC
TTTGCTATTGGGCTTGTGACTCGTTCTTGGAGGCAAGGTTATCAGATTGAATAGAAGATTCGGTGATGCA
GCAAATAGCGACTGTTCGTTGCGGGGTCCGAACCCGCTCGGCAGCACCGGGCTCTCCCTACTATCCCTCG
ATAGCAGTGGCGTGCGCGGGCTGTCGACCCTGTCCATCCTGAAAGAGTTGATATTGAAGGTAGTAGGTAC
GGTGCAGGGTAACGCGTGATATCCTGTCCTCAGTCTTAAGACTTCTCACCTATATCACCCGCACTTACCC
TAGAGTGCCGCTTAGGTGCTAAGGGCACATTGAGTATTGGCCGTGTAGAATATATAGCTTAAGTACGGCC
AAGCAGACGGGAAGCCCTGTTCTCCACACCCTATGGTCGTATATATCAGGCTTCTACCGGGAAACGATTA
AGAGTGTATAATGGACTGAAAATCAATATGAACGGGACAATGCTCAAGTTAAATTAGTTAGGCATCCTAA
TCTCTACTAAATGTTCTATCTAGAGATCGGGGTACTATAGGCCCGTACGTTAATCACTCTACGCTTCTCT
CCCTTAGGTATAGTGTAGGTAGGGGCTAGACATTTATATGAGTCAGATGGTACAAACGGTAGCGCTGCAA
GAATTCAAGCTTGGAGGAGTTATAGACGGTCCGGCATAGGTAAGGAGAGATTAGATATTTCGACTTCCCG
ATTCCTTAGTCTCCTTAGTCTGGAAACTGAGAAAGGCCTGAACTCGTTCAATCTATTAGCTCTAATCACG
TAGTCTCAACTAGAATCCTGAACAGGCGCCGGAACCAGTCCAAATGCGTGGAGTACAGCAAGTCCAGTCA
AATCACGATTAGAATGGCCATATATAAGCAAAAAACCCTTGGACAATACGTCCGATCGACACCAAAGCAA
TCTGGTACATCACCCTTCTTATATACAGGGTAGCCGGAATTGTATTGACTCTATACGAAGCCGCAGGTTT
ACCAGCACAGAGGTGCGATAGCTACACGAATGTAGAGTGAAGGCATTACAACCGATTGCTAAGTGTCATA
GAGGCTAAGCTTCACGGCTCAAGGAGTCTGTGGAGGATACCTGATATAAGAATTGAGAGTTATACTCCGG
AGGTTATGTTAGTACCTCAAAAATGTGAAGTACAACGAAACTCGAACTTCGAATGACAATAGCTTGGCTG
GCTGTTAGTCAACTGAGGTACAACGTCATCTTGCAATTAGTTATGTTCTTTGCTAGATAGTGAGCTGCTG
TAAACTTGTAGTTCTTAGAAACATGTCTGAAGTCTAGAGTCGAGACTTGTGATTGGTGTAAATTAGTGGG
GGTCCGGAGCGGAATAACAATCGAGGTCAGCCTCCTGGGTCTGTCAGTAAGCTAACCACGAAAGGACAAG
CGTAGACGAGGTCACGGGGTACTGGCCTAGCCGGCTTCGGCTAGCGCCCACGAAAATAGGGCAACGTCGA
AGCGAGAGACACACACGGATTCCACGATCGCCGACGACAAGCACTCAACTCCACGACAACCCACGACAAC
CCTTGCCGCTGCGTTCTTGGTGAAGGGCTGCAGGATTAGAGGTGAGTATTTTATTTTCTGGCTATTGTGA
TCTTTTTCCCCCCCGGTTTCCGCTGGTTCTATCTTGTCGAGCGAGTCGGTGCGCCTTCGATCGGTCTGTC
AAATTTCCATCCGTCCACTCGTTCACCCGGTATCGATACAAGAGGGAATGGAGCATTACGACAGGGGAGC
AGAGGCAGAACTCTCGATGTTGCTACTTTTTTTGCTTGGAACAACTTCCTTGAAAGATTCTTTTCTGAAT
GCGGCTGGGAAACTGCGAATTGGATATCCAGCGAAAGGTTACCGACAGACTCACGGCCATCGATACCACT
CAGCGGGATAGAATTGAAGGCATTCGGACATTAGATGATCAGCTTCGCTTGTTTCGACTCGTGCTAATCA
ATTATCCCTGGACAGTCCCCCACATAGACAGCAAACAATGCCACCCAAGCGCAAAACGCTTAACGCTGCG
GCTGAGGCTAACGCTCATGCCGACGGACACGCCGACGGAAACGCCGACGGACACGTGGCCAATACGGCCG
CGTCCTCGAATAATGCGAGGTTCGCTGATCTCACTAACATCGATACTCCGGGTCTGGGACCCACAACTAC
GACCCTGCTCGTGGAACCAGCACGCTCAAAGCGTCAACGAGTGTCCCGCGCATGCGACCAGTGCCGTGCA
GCCCGAGAGAAATGCGACGGAATACAGCCTGCGTGTTTCCCGTGCGTTTCCCAGGGAAGGTCCTGCACTT
ATCAGGCTTCGCCGAAAAAGAGGGGAGTTCAAACCGGTTATATTCGTACGCTGGAGCTCGCCCTCGCCTG
GATGTTTGAAAATGTCGCGCGTTCCGAAGATGCCTTGCATAACCTCCTCGTCCGTGACGCCGGACAAGGA
TCAGCTCTGCTCGTTGGTAAAGATTCGCCGGCTGCCGAGCGACTCCATGCCCGTTGGGCTACTAGCCGTG
TCAATAAGAGCATTACCCGCCTCCTCAGGTTTGAAAGCGGCGGGCCGGCCGACGCCCTTGACGATTTTGA
CTTAGACATGCTCCCAGCCGATGCCCTTGACGACTTTGACCTTGATATGCTGCCTGCTGACGCTCTTGAC
GATTTTGACCTTGACATGCTCCCCGGGTTCGTTATGGTGAGCAAGGGCGAGGAGCTGTTCACCGGGGTGG
TGCCCATCCTGGTCGAGCTGGACGGCGACGTAAACGGCCACAAGTTCAGCGTGTCCGGCGAGGGCGAGGG
CGATGCCACCTACGGCAAGCTGACCCTGAAGTTCATCTGCACCACCGGCAAGCTGCCCGTGCCCTGGCCC
ACCCTCGTGACCACCCTGACCTACGGCGTGCAGTGCTTCAGCCGCTACCCCGACCACATGAAGCAGCACG
ACTTCTTCAAGTCCGCCATGCCCGAAGGCTACGTCCAGGAGCGCACCATCTTCTTCAAGGACGACGGCAA
CTACAAGACCCGCGCCGAGGTGAAGTTCGAGGGCGACACCCTGGTGAACCGCATCGAGCTGAAGGGCATC
GACTTCAAGGAGGACGGCAACATCCTGGGGCACAAGCTGGAGTACAACTACAACAGCCACAACGTCTATA
TCATGGCCGACAAGCAGAAGAACGGCATCAAGGTGAACTTCAAGATCCGCCACAACATCGAGGACGGCAG
CGTGCAGCTCGCCGACCACTACCAGCAGAACACCCCCATCGGCGACGGCCCCGTGCTGCTGCCCGACAAC
CACTACCTGAGCACCCAGTCCGCCCTGAGCAAAGACCCCAACGAGAAGCGCGATCACATGGTCCTGCTGG
AGTTCGTGACCGCCGCCGGGATCACTCTCGGCATGGACGAGCTGTACAAGCCAAAGAAGAAGCGGAAGGT
CTAAGCTTACTTCTTTATCGGTTCTCTCTTACGACTTTTTGAATGGAACGTTTCCTTCTTCTCAGGCGGG
CCTATCTTTGGGCCGAAGCTCTTTTCCTTGTACTGTAGGACCTGGTTGATAATGATTCCCAAAAAGACAT
CCAGCATGTCAGTTACTTGCATTCGTCAGTCTATACAAAAGCAATGGTTTAGAGAAATTTTGAACTTTAT
ACATGGTTTTATTTGTTGCTTCACGGCCGTACCTTCTGGAAATCCACGGTAGGAGTGTCAATTTGCGTTT
TTGATAATCCTTCCAAGGTTCTTCTCGAAGTAGTTGTTCTATAATTGCTTCACAGCTACCATGGAACATC
CCAAGCACCGCTACTAGAATTCGAGCTCGGAGTGGATCCCCCGGGCTGCAGGAATTCGAGCTCTGTACAG
TGACCGGTGACTCTTTCTGGCATGCGGAGAGACGGACGGACGCAGAGAGAAGGGCTGAGTAATAAGCGCC
ACTGCGCCAGACAGCTCTGGCGGCTCTGAGGTGCAGTGGATGATTATTAATCCGGGACCGGCCGCCCCTC
CGCCCCGAAGTGGAAAGGCTGGTGTGCCCCTCGTTGACCAAGAATCTATTGCATCATCGGAGAATATGGA
GCTTCATCGAATCACCGGCAGTAAGCGAAGGAGAATGTGAAGCCAGGGGTGTATAGCCGTCGGCGAAATA
GCATGCCATTAACCTAGGTACAGAAGTCCAATTGCTTCCGATCTGGTAAAAGATTCACGAGATAGTACCT
TCTCCGAAGTAGGTAGAGCGAGTACCCGGCGCGTAAGCTCCCTAATTGGCCCATCCGGCATCTGTAGGGC
GTCCAAATATCGTGCCTCTCCTGCTTTGCCCGGTGTATGAAACCGGAAAGGCCGCTCAGGAGCTGGCCAG
CGGCGCAGACCGGGAACACAAGCTGGCAGTCGACCCATCCGGTGCTCTGCACTCGACCTGCTGAGGTCCC
TCAGTCCCTGGTAGGCAGCTTTGCCCCGTCTGTCCGCCCGGTGTGTCGGCGGGGTTGACAAGGTCGTTGC
GTCAGTCCAACATTTGTTGCCATATTTTCCTGCTCTCCCCACCAGCTGCTCTTTTCTTTTCTCTTTCTTT
TCCCATCTTCAGTATATTCATCTTCCCATCCAAGAACCTTTATTTCCCCTAAGTAAGTACTTTGCTACAT
CCATACTCCATCCTTCCCATCCCTTATTCCTTTGAACCTTTCAGTTCGAGCTTTCCCACTTCATCGCAGC
TTGACTAACAGCTACCCCGCTTGAGCAGACATCACCATGCCTCAATCCTGGGAAGAACTGGCCGCTGATA
AGCGCGCCCGCCTCGCAAAAACCATCCCTGATGAATGGAAAGTCCAGACGCTGCCTGCGGATGACAGCGT
TATTGATTTCCCAAAGAAATCGGGGATCCTTTCAGAGGCCGAACTGAAGATCACAGAGGCCTCCGCTGCA
GATCTTGTGTCCAAGCTGGCGGCCGGAGAGTTGACCTCGGTGGAAGTTACGCTAGCATTCTGTAAACGGG
CAGCAATCGCCCAGCAGTTAGTAGGGTCCCCTCTACCTCTCAGGGAGATGTAACAACGCCACCTTATGGG
ACTATCAAGCTGACGCTGGCTTCTGTGCAGACAAACTGCGCCCACGAGTTCTTCCCTGACGCCGCTCTCG
CGCAGGCAAGGGAACTCGATGAATACTACGCAAAGCACAAGACACCCGTTGGTCCACTCCATGGCCTCCC
CATCTCTCTCAAAGACCAGCTTCGAGTCAAGGTACACCGTTGCCCCTAAGTCGTTAGATGTCCCTTTTTG
TCAGCTAACATATGCCACCAGGGCTACGAAACATCAATGGGCTACATCTCATGGCTAAACAAGTACGACG
AAGGGGACTCGGTTCTGACAACCATGCTCCGCAAAGCCGGTGCCGTTTTCTACGTCAAGACCTCTGTCCC
GCAGACCCTGATGGTCTGCGAGACAGTCAACAACATCATCGGGCGCACCGTCAACCCACGCAACAAGAAC
TGGTCGTGCGGCGGCAGTTCTGGTGGTGAGGGTGCGATCGTTGGGATTCGTGGTGGCGTCATCGGTGTAG
GAACGGATATCGGTGGCTCGATTCGAGTGCCGGCCGCGTTCAACTTCCTGTACGGTCTAAGGCCGAGTCA
TGGGCGGCTGCCGTATGCAAAGATGGCGAACAGCATGGAGGGTCAGGAGACGGTGCACAGCGTTGTCGGG
CCGATTACGCACTCTGTTGAGGGTGAGTCCTTCGCCTCTTCCTTCTTTTCCTGCTCTATACCAGGCCTCC
ACTGTCCTCCTTTCTTGCTTTTTATACTATATACGAGACGGGCAGTCACTGATGAAGTAATGTTAGACCT
CCGCCTCTTCACCAAATCCGTCCTCGGTCAGGAGCCATGGAAATACGACTCCAAGGTCATCCCCATGCCC
TGGCGCCAGTCCGAGTCGGACATTATTGCCTCCAAGATCAAGAACGGCGGGCTCAATATCGGCTACTACA
ACTTCGACGGCAATGTCCTTCCACACCCTCCTATCCTGCGCGGCGTGGAAACCACCGTCGCCGCACTCGC
CAAAGCCGGTCATACCGTGACCCCGTGGACGCCATACAAGCACGATTTCGGCCACGATCTCATCTCCCAT
ATCTACGCGGCTGACGGCAGCGCCGACGTAATGCGCGATATCAGTGCATCCGGCGAGCCGGCGATTCCAA
ATATCAAAGACCTACTGAACCCGAACATCAAAGCTGTTAACATGAACGAGCTCTGGGACACGCATCTCCA
GAAGTGGAATTACCAGATGGAGTACCTTGAGAAATGGCGGGAGGCTGAAGAAAAGGCCGGGAAGGAACTG
GACGCCATCATCGCGCCGATTACGCCTACCGCTGCGGTACGGCATGACCAGTTCCGGTACTATGGGTATG
CCTCTGTGATCAACCTGCTGGATTTCACGAGCGTGGTTGTTCCGGTTACCTTTGCGGATAAGAACATCGA
TAAGAAGAATGAGAGTTTCAAGGCGGTTAGTGAGCTTGATGCCCTCGTGCAGGAAGAGTATGATCCGGAG
GCGTACCATGGGGCACCGGTTGCAGTGCAGGTTATCGGACGGAGACTCAGTGAAGAGAGGACGTTGGCGA
TTGCAGAGGAAGTGGGGAAGTTGCTGGGAAATGTGGTGACTCCATAGGCTTCTAATAAGTGTCAGATAGC
AATTTGCACAAGAAATCAATACCAGCAACTGTAAATAAGCGCTGAAGTGACCATGCCATGCTACGAAAGA
GCAGAAAAAAACCTGCCGTAGAACCGAAGAGATATGACACGCTTCCATCTCTCAAAGGAAGAATCCCTTC
AGGGTTGCGTTTCCAGTCTAGACACGTATAACGGCACAAGTGTCTCTCACCAAATGGGTTATATCTCAAA
TGTGATCTAAGGATGGAAAGCCCAGAATATTGGCTGGGTTGATGGCTGCTTCGAGTGCAGTCTCATGCTG
CCACAGGTGACTCTGGATGGCCCCATACCACTCAACCCATGGTACGAGCGGTACGCTTTACGAATTCCCA
TGGGGAGGGGTAATCGATTATCCTCGGATAAACACTTATCCCAGGGTAATCACTTATCCCTGGATAAACA
ATTATCCTCGGGTAATCGCTTATCCCCATCGTATAATGTCTCCAGGTTGTCTCAGCATAAACACCCCGCC
CCCGCTCAGGCACACAGGAAGAGAGCTCAGGTCGTTTCCATTGCGTCCATACTCTTCACTCATTGTCATC
TGCAGGAGAACTTCCCCTGTCCCTTTGCCAAGCCCTCTCTTCGTCGTTGTCCACGCCTTCAAGTTTTCAC
CATTATTTTTCTAGACACCAATGGCCTCCTCCGAGGACGTCATCAAGGAGTTCATGCGCTTCAAGGTGCG
CATGGAGGGCTCCGTGAACGGCCACGAGTTCGAGATCGAGGGCGAGGGCGAGGGCCGCCCCTACGAGGGC
ACCCAGACCGCCAAGCTGAAGGTGACCAAGGGCGGCCCCCTGCCCTTCGCCTGGGACATCCTGTCCCCCC
AGTTCCAGTACGGCTCCAAGGTGTACGTGAAGCACCCCGCCGACATCCCCGACTACAAGAAGCTGTCCTT
CCCCGAGGGCTTCAAGTGGGAGCGCGTGATGAACTTCGAGGACGGCGGCGTGGTGACCGTGACCCAGGAC
TCCTCCCTGCAGGACGGCTCCTTCATCTACAAGGTGAAGTTCATCGGCGTGAACTTCCCCTCCGACGGCC
CCGTAATGCAGAAGAAAACTATGGGCTGGGAGGCCTCCACCGAGCGCCTGTACCCCCGCGACGGCGTGCT
GAAGGGCGAGATCCACAAGGCCCTGAAGCTGAAGGACGGCGGCCACTACCTGGTGGAGTTCAAGTCCATC
TACATGGCCAAGAAGCCCGTGCAGCTGCCCGGCTACTACTACGTGGACTCCAAGCTGGACATCACCTCCC
ACAACGAGGACTACACCATCGTGGAGCAGTACGAGCGCGCCGAGGGCCGCCACCACCTGTTCCTGACTCA
CGGTATGGACGAATTGTACAAGTCGAAGCTGTAAGCTTGTGCTTCTAAGGTATGAGTCGCAAAATTGTTT
TTTATTTTTGGTCTTGAGTCTAATATGCTCGCAGCTCTTGCGTTGTATATGGTCGTTGTCGCGTATTTTC
TGTTGTATTAAAAGATCAAACGAGATCAAGGGATGGCTCGCGGGCTGTCTCTCGCACTAGGAGGAAGAAT
GCCTGAAAAAGGAACTTTGATTTTAGCTGTGGAATAGAGATGGCTTGTTTGAGGACGCTTGTCGCTTGGC
GCAGGGACTTGAATGGCAGCTTGTGGAAACCGAAGGCGAGAAAAGTCGACGGATACTGTACGTGGTTCTA
TTGCCAGTGCGGTGGAAGCTTCCTTCTCATATAGTTCAATCCTTCTTTGAATCTGTTTGTTTCATATTTG
GACTGTTTCATTCTCTGCTTGCGCATTCTCATCTTCGAGAACGACTGCAGGGATTGTTGGTTCTGTGGAG
CTGATGAGCGCGCCTTGACCACCCTTGTTCTTGTTTTGCTCTTTTGTTCTCATTTAACCCGTTTCTCCCT
TCCAACCCTTTGACCTTGCAACATTGTCTCCCAGCGCGTTGCCAAAGCGAACTTGATATCAGTATAGTAT
GACCAAGTAGTCTACCAAAATAAATTTTAGTACAGTATTGCTAGTTATACAAGATAAATTTTGTACAACA
ATGATTATGCAGAGCTGGTATTCTGTAAGGAGTAAATTCATGCAGGTACAGAGCGTCCACGTCAGGCACA
CGCGCTTTAGTGCTGGGTACACATTATGCTACCTTTGGGGCAAGGTGCTATTCTAGGTAGGGTATGCCTA
GCAATGCCATGATCTTATGACCTCAGTAATCTGACCTTGGATTTAAGATCGGAGTTCTCAAACCCTGCGC
GCTCAGAGAATTCGCATGCGGAGACTTTAGACATACCTCTCGTTGCCGACAAATCGGCATTCCGTTTCGG
TCACGGACGTAAGAGTTCAACAAAGCCGCTCACCTGTCCCGTTCGGCGCTTGAGTTTCCACTTCAAAAGC
ACAACCGCTCCGATATTTCCATTGCCACCGACCAACAAAAGGTTCATATCGCGCAATAGTCGTCCAACTC
TCACTCCGCCCGCACTCGATGGCGAAGGATGGAAGAATATCCGAGCGGCATCGGATAAAGAGATCTGGTT
CTTTTCGTGAAGTAACGTAGGGAACCGACGGAAACTGTAGAGCTATAGGAATTTAGTATATCAGAAGTCA
ATTGAGAGAAGTGTATAGTTAGTAACTCACTTGTGCCAACAGGTATTTCCAACCGTTCTTGTTCAAATTT
CGTCAAGTCACCATCTCTATGTGCAAAACTGGATCATACAACAGCTCTTATTGTAGCTGCATCTCGCTCT
CAGAGATCATCCTATCTTCGTCGTCATCCACCAACACAGGTGGGAGTGCTAGTTGATCCATGCTGAGGTC
AAGGGACACAGACGGAATGGGTGTAGAACGCCTCAAAACAGGTAAGGTATCAGGATCGGTTGTCCAGGGG
GAATCCAAACCAGGTTCCACCTTGATTCAGAGAATAAGTATGACGTATTCTTGGCAATGTTTAAGCTTGA
GATGAGCCGATGTCAAACTGGGAGACATGATGAAGGAGGAAATGTTGCTTTGGTGGGGGAGACACTATAA
ATACCAAAGAGTGAATGGTTGATACCATTTGGGGAAGGAGTGTCTATCGCAGTCTCTGCAGACGGCATAT
CGGATAGCCTGCAGGCGCTTGTGGAGGATGCACATGTGACCGAGGGACACGAAGTGATCCGTTTAAACTA
TCAGTGTTTGACAGGATATATTGGCGGGTAAACCTAAGAGAAAAGAGCGTTTATTAGAATAATCGGATAT
TTAAAAGGGCGTGAAAAGGTTTATCCGTTCGTCCATTTGTATGTGCCAGCCGCCTTTGCGACGCTCACCG
GGCTGGTTGCCCTCGCCGCTGGGCTGGCGGCCGTCTATGGCCCTGCAAACGCGCCAGAAACGCCGTCGAA
GCCGTGTGCGAGACACCGCGGCCGCCGGCGTTGTGGATACCTCGCGGAAAACTTGGCCCTCACTGACAGA
TGAGGGGCGGACGTTGACACTTGAGGGGCCGACTCACCCGGCGCGGCGTTGACAGATGAGGGGCAGGCTC
GATTTCGGCCGGCGACGTGGAGCTGGCCAGCCTCGCAAATCGGCGAAAACGCCTGATTTTACGCGAGTTT
CCCACAGATGATGTGGACAAGCCTGGGGATAAGTGCCCTGCGGTATTGACACTTGAGGGGCGCGACTACT
GACAGATGAGGGGCGCGATCCTTGACACTTGAGGGGCAGAGTGCTGACAGATGAGGGGCGCACCTATTGA
CATTTGAGGGGCTGTCCACAGGCAGAAAATCCAGCATTTGCAAGGGTTTCCGCCCGTTTTTCGGCCACCG
CTAACCTGTCTTTTAACCTGCTTTTAAACCAATATTTATAAACCTTGTTTTTAACCAGGGCTGCGCCCTG
TGCGCGTGACCGCGCACGCCGAAGGGGGGTGCCCCCCCTTCTCGAACCCTCCCGGCCCGCTAACGCGGGC
CTCCCATCCCCCCAGGGGCTGCGCCCCTCGGCCGCGAACGGCCTCACCCCAAAAATGGCAGCGCTGGCCA
ATTCCCGAGTGCGCGGAACCCCTATTTGTTTATTTTTCTAAATACATTCAAATATGTATCCGCTCATGAG
ACAATAACCCTGATAAATGCTTCAATAATATTGAAAAAGGAAGAGTATGGCTAAAATGAGAATATCACCG
GAATTGAAAAAACTGATCGAAAAATACCGCTGCGTAAAAGATACGGAAGGAATGTCTCCTGCTAAGGTAT
ATAAGCTGGTGGGAGAAAATGAAAACCTATATTTAAAAATGACGGACAGCCGGTATAAAGGGACCACCTA
TGATGTGGAACGGGAAAAGGACATGATGCTATGGCTGGAAGGAAAGCTGCCTGTTCCAAAGGTCCTGCAC
TTTGAACGGCATGATGGCTGGAGCAATCTGCTCATGAGTGAGGCCGATGGCGTCCTTTGCTCGGAAGAGT
ATGAAGATGAACAAAGCCCTGAAAAGATTATCGAGCTGTATGCGGAGTGCATCAGGCTCTTTCACTCCAT
CGACATATCGGATTGTCCCTATACGAATAGCTTAGACAGCCGCTTAGCCGAATTGGATTACTTACTGAAT
AACGATCTGGCCGATGTGGATTGCGAAAACTGGGAAGAGGACACTCCATTTAAAGATCCGCGCGAGCTGT
ATGATTTTTTAAAGACGGAAAAGCCCGAAGAGGAACTTGTCTTTTCCCACGGCGACCTGGGAGACAGCAA
CATCTTTGTGAAAGATGGCAAAGTAAGTGGCTTTATTGATCTTGGGAGAAGCGGCAGGGCGGACAAGTGG
TATGACATTGCCTTCTGCGTCCGGTCGCTCAGGGAGGATATCGGGGAAGAACAGTATGTCGAGCTATTTT
TTGACTTACTGGGGATCAAGCCTGATTGGGAGAAAATAAAATATTATATTTTACTGGATGAATTGTTTTA
GCTGTCAGACCAAGTTTACTCATATATACTTTAGATTGATTTAAAACTTCATTTTTAATTTAAAAGGATC
TAGGTGAAGATCCTTTTTGATAATCTCATGACCAAAATCCCTTAACGTGAGTTTTCGTTCCACTGAGCGT
CAGACCCCGTAGAAAAGATCAAAGGATCTTCTTGAGATCCTTTTTTTCTGCGCGTAATCTGCTGCTTGCA
AACAAAAAAACCACCGCTACCAGCGGTGGTTTGTTTGCCGGATCAAGAGCTACCAACTCTTTTTCCGAAG
GTAACTGGCTTCAGCAGAGCGCAGATACCAAATACTGTTCTTCTAGTGTAGCCGTAGTTAGGCCACCACT
TCAAGAACTCTGTAGCACCGCCTACATACCTCGCTCTGCTAATCCTGTTACCAGTGGCTGCTGCCAGTGG
CGATAAGTCGTGTCTTACCGGGTTGGACTCAAGACGATAGTTACCGGATAAGGCGCAGCGGTCGGGCTGA
ACGGGGGGTTCGTGCACACAGCCCAGCTTGGAGCGAACGACCTACACCGAACTGAGATACCTACAGCGTG
AGCTATGAGAAAGCGCCACGCTTCCCGAAGGGAGAAAGGCGGACAGGTATCCGGTAAGCGGCAGGGTCGG
AACAGGAGAGCGCACGAGGGAGCTTCCAGGGGGAAACGCCTGGTATCTTTATAGTCCTGTCGGGTTTCGC
CACCTCTGACTTGAGCGTCGATTTTTGTGATGCTCGTCAGGGGGGCGGAGCCTATGGAAAAACGCCAGCA
ACGCGGCCTTTTTACGGTTCCTGGCAGATCCTAGATGTGGCGCAACGATGCCGGCGACAAGCAGGAGCGC
ACCGACTTCTTCCGCATCAAGTGTTTTGGCTCTCAGGCCGAGGCCCACGGCAAGTATTTGGGCAAGGGGT
CGCTGGTATTCGTGCAGGGCAAGATTCGGAATACCAAGTACGAGAAGGACGGCCAGACGGTCTACGGGAC
CGACTTCATTGCCGATAAGGTGGATTATCTGGACACCAAGGCACCAGGCGGGTCAAATCAGGAATAAGGG
CACATTGCCCCGGCGTGAGTCGGGGCAATCCCGCAAGGAGGGTGAATGAATCGGACGTTTGACCGGAAGG
CATACAGGCAAGAACTGATCGACGCGGGGTTTTCCGCCGAGGATGCCGAAACCATCGCAAGCCGCACCGT
CATGCGTGCGCCCCGCGAAACCTTCCAGTCCGTCGGCTCGATGGTCCAGCAAGCTACGGCCAAGATCGAG
CGCGACAGCGTGCAACTGGCTCCCCCTGCCCTGCCCGCGCCATCGGCCGCCGTGGAGCGTTCGCGTCGTC
TTGAACAGGAGGCGGCAGGTTTGGCGAAGTCGATGACCATCGACACGCGAGGAACTATGACGACCAAGAA
GCGAAAAACCGCCGGCGAGGACCTGGCAAAACAGGTCAGCGAGGCCAAGCAGGCCGCGTTGCTGAAACAC
ACGAAGCAGCAGATCAAGGAAATGCAGCTTTCCTTGTTCGATATTGCGCCGTGGCCGGACACGATGCGAG
CGATGCCAAACGACACGGCCCGCTCTGCCCTGTTCACCACGCGCAACAAGAAAATCCCGCGCGAGGCGCT
GCAAAACAAGGTCATTTTCCACGTCAACAAGGACGTGAAGATCACCTACACCGGCGTCGAGCTGCGGGCC
GACGATGACGAACTGGTGTGGCAGCAGGTGTTGGAGTACGCGAAGCGCACCCCTATCGGCGAGCCGATCA
CCTTCACGTTCTACGAGCTTTGCCAGGACCTGGGCTGGTCGATCAATGGCCGGTATTACACGAAGGCCGA
GGAATGCCTGTCGCGCCTACAGGCGACGGCGATGGGCTTCACGTCCGACCGCGTTGGGCACCTGGAATCG
GTGTCGCTGCTGCACCGCTTCCGCGTCCTGGACCGTGGCAAGAAAACGTCCCGTTGCCAGGTCCTGATCG
ACGAGGAAATCGTCGTGCTGTTTGCTGGCGACCACTACACGAAATTCATATGGGAGAAGTACCGCAAGCT
GTCGCCGACGGCCCGACGGATGTTCGACTATTTCAGCTCGCACCGGGAGCCGTACCCGCTCAAGCTGGAA
ACCTTCCGCCTCATGTGCGGATCGGATTCCACCCGCGTGAAGAAGTGGCGCGAGCAGGTCGGCGAAGCCT
GCGAAGAGTTGCGAGGCAGCGGCCTGGTGGAACACGCCTGGGTCAATGATGACCTGGTGCATTGCAAACG
CTAGGGCCTTGTGGGGTCAGTTCCGGCTGGGGGTTCAGCAGCCCCTGCTCGGATCTGTTGGACCGGACAG
TAGTCATGGTTGATGGGCTGCCTGTATCGAGTGGTGATTTTGTGCCGAGCTGCCGGTCGGGGAGCTGTTG
GCTGGCTGGTGGCAGGATATATTGTGGTGTAAACAAATTGACGCTTAGACAACTTAATAACACATTGCGG
ACGTTTTTAATGTACTGGGGTTGAACACTCT
